Addgene plasmid #141918: TFORF2095
Purpose: Lentiviral vector for overexpressing transcription factor ORFs with unique 24-bp barcodes. Barcodes facilitate identification of transcription factors in pooled screens.
Depositing lab: Feng Zhang. Depositing organization: Broad Institute. Publication: A transcription factor atlas of directed differentiation. Joung J, Ma S, Tay T, Geiger-Schuller KR, Kirchgatterer PC, Verdine VK, Guo B, Arias-Garcia MA, Allen WE, Singh A, Kuksenko O, Abudayyeh OO, Gootenberg JS, Fu Z, Macrae RK, Buenrostro JD, Regev A, Zhang F. Cell. 2023 Jan 5;186(1):209-229.e26. doi: 10.1016/j.cell.2022.11.026. PubMed 36608654.
Backbone
  Vector backbone: pLX_TRC317
  Backbone manufacturer: Broad Institute Genetic Perturbation Platform
  Backbone size w/o insert (bp): 8264
  Vector type: Mammalian Expression, Lentiviral
  Selectable markers: Puromycin
Growth in bacteria
  Bacterial resistance: Ampicillin, 100 μg/mL
  Growth temperature: 37°C
  Growth strain: NEB Stable
  Copy number: High Copy
Gene/Insert
  Gene/Insert name: ST18
  Species: H. sapiens (human)
  Insert size (bp): 3245
  Entrez Gene: ST18 (a.k.a. NZF3, ZC2HC10, ZNF387)
  Promoter: EF1a
  Cloning method: Unknown
  Sequencing primers: 5′ GGGTGGAGACTGAAGTTAGGCCAG; 3′ CACATAGCGTAAAAGGAGCAACATAG
Terms and licenses: Academic/Nonprofit Terms; Industry Terms: Not Available to Industry
Depositor comments: NM_014682,XM_011517633,XM_017014063,XM_017014058,XM_011517632,XM_017014061,XM_017014071,XM_017014067,XM_017014054,XM_017014065,XM_017014053,XM_017014068,XM_017014048,XM_017014047,XM_017014051,XM_017014069,XM_017014064,XM_011517636,XM_017014062,XM_017014070,XM_011517635,XM_011517634,XM_017014066,XM_011517631,XM_011517629,XM_006716487,XM_011517637,XM_017014056,XM_017014052,XM_017014049,XM_017014057,XM_017014060,XM_017014059,XM_017014050,XM_017014055,XM_011517638,ENST00000276480 . The transcription factor ORF portion of this plasmid was synthesized by Genewiz. Please test multiple small colonies in case of plasmid recombination. To make this collection available in a timely manner, a portion of this collection was not fully sequenced by Addgene. If an Addgene verified full plasmid sequence is not available, please contact us prior to placing an order to request the full sequence.
How to cite: TFORF2095 was a gift from Feng Zhang (Addgene plasmid # 141918 ; http://n2t.net/addgene:141918 ; RRID:Addgene_141918)
