[The description below was written by a language model from this plasmid's Addgene catalogue record and pLannotate feature annotations shown in this document.]
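Description:
TFORF2095 is a third-generation-style, self-inactivating lentiviral expression plasmid built on the pLX_TRC317 backbone, carrying the human transcription factor ST18 (also known as NZF3 or ZNF387) as one member of a barcoded transcription factor ORF collection. In bacteria it is maintained through a high-copy ColE1/pUC-type origin and selected with ampicillin via the β-lactamase gene. An f1 origin and remnants of a lac/T7/T3 cloning region are also annotated in the backbone. The depositor notes that recombination can occur during propagation, as is common with LTR-containing plasmids, and that the ORF was made by gene synthesis.

The viral genome is transcribed from an RSV promoter fused to a truncated HIV-1 5' LTR. It includes the Ψ packaging signal, a gag fragment, the Rev response element for Rev-dependent nuclear export, a cPPT/CTS element, and a ΔU3 3' LTR that inactivates LTR promoter activity after integration, with an SV40 polyadenylation signal downstream. Two expression units lie within this frame. An SV40 early promoter drives puromycin N-acetyltransferase for selection of transduced mammalian cells. The strong constitutive EF-1α promoter drives the ST18 coding sequence, followed by a WPRE that enhances transcript stability and expression. ST18 is annotated as a DNA-binding transcriptional repressor. According to the catalogue entry, each construct in the series carries a unique 24-bp barcode, although this is not called out in the feature table. The short U6 promoter fragment annotated just after the ORF is not explained by the record. The barcodes allow individual transcription factors to be identified in pooled overexpression screens, such as those probing directed cell differentiation.
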