Features (pLannotate 1.2.2; 31 found; start..end, strand, type, name):
      5..231     +  promoter       RSV promoter: Rous sarcoma virus enhancer/promoter
    232..412     +  LTR            5' LTR (truncated): truncated 5' long terminal repeat (LTR) from HIV-1
    459..584     +  misc_feature   HIV-1 Ψ: packaging signal of human immunodeficiency virus type 1
    568..931     +  CDS            HIV-1 gag (fragment): gag protein from human immunodeficiency virus 1; gag
   1077..1310    +  misc_feature   RRE: The Rev response element (RRE) of HIV-1 allows for Rev-dependent mRNA export from the nucleus to the cytoplasm.
   1687..1713    +  CDS            Rev (fragment): human immunodeficiency virus 1 (HIV-1) Rev protein; rev; enhances nuclear export of unspliced and incompletely spliced viral mRNAs
   1720..1743    +  promoter       SV40 promoter (fragment): SV40 early promoter
   1744..1815    +  promoter       SV40 promoter (fragment): SV40 enhancer and early promoter
   1839..1974    +  rep_origin     SV40 ori: SV40 origin of replication
   2020..2616    +  CDS            PuroR (fragment): puromycin N-acetyltransferase; pac from Streptomyces; confers resistance to puromycin
   2665..2782    +  misc_feature   cPPT/CTS: central polypurine tract and central termination sequence of HIV-1
   2847..2913    +  CDS            small t antigen (fragment): SV40 (simian virus 40) small t antigen
   2920..4098    +  promoter       EF-1α promoter: strong constitutive promoter for human elongation factor EF-1α
   4115..7255    +  CDS            ST18: ST18_HUMAN - Also known as KIAA0535, ZNF387. Experimental evidence at protein level: Swiss-Prot protein existence level 1. Repressor that binds to DNA sequences containing a bipartite element consisting of a direct repeat of the sequence 5'-AAAGTTT-3' separated by 2-9 nucleotides. Represses basal transcription activity from target promoters (By similarity). Inhibits colony formation in cultured breast cancer cells. From Homo sapiens (Human).
   7271..7324    +  promoter       U6 promoter (fragment): RNA polymerase III promoter for human U6 snRNA
   7366..7954    +  misc_feature   WPRE: woodchuck hepatitis virus posttranscriptional regulatory element
   8005..8024    +  misc_feature   cPPT/CTS (fragment): central polypurine tract and central termination sequence of HIV-1
   8026..8259    +  LTR            3' LTR (ΔU3): self-inactivating 3' long terminal repeat (LTR) from HIV-1
   8337..8458    +  polyA_signal   SV40 poly(A) signal: SV40 polyadenylation signal
   8498..8633    +  rep_origin     SV40 ori: SV40 origin of replication
   8654..8672    -  promoter       T7 promoter: promoter for bacteriophage T7 RNA polymerase
   8680..8835    +  CDS            lacZα (fragment): LacZα fragment of β-galactosidase; lacZ fragment
   8840..9268    +  rep_origin     f1 ori (sequence partly withheld): f1 bacteriophage origin of replication; arrow indicates direction of (+) strand synthesis
   9321..9425    +  promoter       AmpR promoter: bla
   9426..10286   +  CDS            AmpR: β-lactamase; bla; confers resistance to ampicillin, carbenicillin, and related antibiotics
  10457..11045   +  rep_origin     ori: high-copy-number ColE1/pMB1/pBR322/pUC origin of replication
  11228..11320   +  CDS            lacI (fragment): lac repressor; lacI; The lac repressor binds to the lac operator to inhibit transcription in E. coli. This inhibition can be relieved by adding lactose or isopropyl-β-D-thiogalactopyranoside (IPTG).
  11333..11354   +  protein_bind   CAP binding site: CAP binding activates transcription in the presence of cAMP. E. coli catabolite activator protein
  11369..11399   +  promoter       lac promoter: promoter for the E. coli lac operon
  11403..11425   +  protein_bind   lac operator (fragment): The lac repressor binds to the lac operator to inhibit transcription in E. coli. This inhibition can be relieved by adding lactose or isopropyl-β-D-thiogalactopyranoside (IPTG). lac repressor encoded by lacI
  11468..11486   +  promoter       T3 promoter: promoter for bacteriophage T3 RNA polymerase
>Addgene plasmid #141918 | TFORF2095 | addgene full sequence | sequence record 415076 | Addgene NGS Result
TTAATGTAGTCTTATGCAATACTCTTGTAGTCTTGCAACATGGTAACGATGAGTTAGCAACATGCCTTAC
AAGGAGAGAAAAAGCACCGTGCATGCCGATTGGTGGAAGTAAGGTGGTACGATCGTGCCTTATTAGGAAG
GCAACAGACGGGTCTGACATGGATTGGACGAACCACTGAATTGCCGCATTGCAGAGATATTGTATTTAAG
TGCCTAGCTCGATACATAAACGGGTCTCTCTGGTTAGACCAGATCTGAGCCTGGGAGCTCTCTGGCTAAC
TAGGGAACCCACTGCTTAAGCCTCAATAAAGCTTGCCTTGAGTGCTTCAAGTAGTGTGTGCCCGTCTGTT
GTGTGACTCTGGTAACTAGAGATCCCTCAGACCCTTTTAGTCAGTGTGGAAAATCTCTAGCAGTGGCGCC
CGAACAGGGACTTGAAAGCGAAAGGGAAACCAGAGGAGCTCTCTCGACGCAGGACTCGGCTTGCTGAAGC
GCGCACGGCAAGAGGCGAGGGGCGGCGACTGGTGAGTACGCCAAAAATTTTGACTAGCGGAGGCTAGAAG
GAGAGAGATGGGTGCGAGAGCGTCAGTATTAAGCGGGGGAGAATTAGATCGCGATGGGAAAAAATTCGGT
TAAGGCCAGGGGGAAAGAAAAAATATAAATTAAAACATATAGTATGGGCAAGCAGGGAGCTAGAACGATT
CGCAGTTAATCCTGGCCTGTTAGAAACATCAGAAGGCTGTAGACAAATACTGGGACAGCTACAACCATCC
CTTCAGACAGGATCAGAAGAACTTAGATCATTATATAATACAGTAGCAACCCTCTATTGTGTGCATCAAA
GGATAGAGATAAAAGACACCAAGGAAGCTTTAGACAAGATAGAGGAAGAGCAAAACAAAAGTAAGACCAC
CGCACAGCAAGCGGCCGCTGATCTTCAGACCTGGAGGAGGAGATATGAGGGACAATTGGAGAAGTGAATT
ATATAAATATAAAGTAGTAAAAATTGAACCATTAGGAGTAGCACCCACCAAGGCAAAGAGAAGAGTGGTG
CAGAGAGAAAAAAGAGCAGTGGGAATAGGAGCTTTGTTCCTTGGGTTCTTGGGAGCAGCAGGAAGCACTA
TGGGCGCAGCGTCAATGACGCTGACGGTACAGGCCAGACAATTATTGTCTGGTATAGTGCAGCAGCAGAA
CAATTTGCTGAGGGCTATTGAGGCGCAACAGCATCTGTTGCAACTCACAGTCTGGGGCATCAAGCAGCTC
CAGGCAAGAATCCTGGCTGTGGAAAGATACCTAAAGGATCAACAGCTCCTGGGGATTTGGGGTTGCTCTG
GAAAACTCATTTGCACCACTGCTGTGCCTTGGAATGCTAGTTGGAGTAATAAATCTCTGGAACAGATTTG
GAATCACACGACCTGGATGGAGTGGGACAGAGAAATTAACAATTACACAAGCTTAATACACTCCTTAATT
GAAGAATCGCAAAACCAGCAAGAAAAGAATGAACAAGAATTATTGGAATTAGATAAATGGGCAAGTTTGT
GGAATTGGTTTAACATAACAAATTGGCTGTGGTATATAAAATTATTCATAATGATAGTAGGAGGCTTGGT
AGGTTTAAGAATAGTTTTTGCTGTACTTTCTATAGTGAATAGAGTTAGGCAGGGATATTCACCATTATCG
TTTCAGACCCACCTCCCAACCCCGAGGGGACCCATGCATTGCATCTCAATTAGTCAGCAACCAGGTGTGG
AAAGTCCCCAGGCTCCCCAGCAGGCAGAAGTATGCAAAGCATGCGTCTCAATTAGTCAGCAACCATAGTC
CCGCCCCTAACTCCGCCCATCCCGCCCCTAACTCCGCCCAGTTCCGCCCATTCTCCGCCCCATGGCTGAC
TAATTTTTTTTATTTATGCAGAGGCCGAGGCCGCCTCGGCCTCTGAGCTATTCCAGAAGTAGTGAGGAGG
CTTTTTTGGAGGCCTAGGCTTTTGCAAAAAGCTTTCTAGAGGTACCACCGGAGCTTACCATGACCGAGTA
CAAGCCCACGGTGCGCCTCGCCACCCGCGACGACGTCCCCAGGGCCGTACGCACCCTCGCCGCCGCGTTC
GCCGACTACCCCGCCACGCGCCACACCGTCGATCCGGACCGCCACATCGAGCGGGTCACCGAGCTGCAAG
AACTCTTCCTCACGCGCGTCGGGCTCGACATCGGCAAGGTGTGGGTCGCGGACGACGGCGCCGCCGTGGC
GGTCTGGACCACGCCGGAGAGCGTCGAAGCGGGGGCGGTGTTCGCCGAGATCGGCCCGCGCATGGCCGAG
TTGAGCGGTTCCCGGCTGGCCGCGCAGCAACAGATGGAAGGCCTCCTGGCGCCGCACCGGCCCAAGGAGC
CCGCGTGGTTCCTGGCCACCGTCGGCGTCTCGCCCGACCACCAGGGCAAGGGTCTGGGCAGCGCCGTCGT
GCTCCCCGGAGTGGAGGCGGCCGAGCGCGCCGGGGTGCCCGCCTTCCTGGAGACCTCCGCGCCCCGCAAC
CTCCCCTTCTACGAGCGGCTCGGCTTCACCGTCACCGCCGACGTCGAGGTGCCCGAAGGACCGCGCACCT
GGTGCATGACCCGCAAGCCCGGTGCCAGTTAACGAATTCTAGATCTTGAGACAAATGGCAGTATTCATCC
ACAATTTTAAAAGAAAAGGGGGGATTGGGGGGTACAGTGCAGGGGAAAGAATAGTAGACATAATAGCAAC
AGACATACAAACTAAAGAATTACAAAAACAAATTACAAAAATTCAAAATTTTCGGGTTTATTACAGGGAC
AGCAGAGATCCACTTTGGCGCCGGCTCGAGGCCTGCAGGTGCAAAGATGGATAAAGTTTTAAACAGAGAG
GAATCTTTGCAGCTAATGGACCTTCTAGGTCTTGAAAGGAGTGGGAATTGGCTCCGGTGCCCGTCAGTGG
GCAGAGCGCACATCGCCCACAGTCCCCGAGAAGTTGGGGGGAGGGGTCGGCAATTGAACCGGTGCCTAGA
GAAGGTGGCGCGGGGTAAACTGGGAAAGTGATGTCGTGTACTGGCTCCGCCTTTTTCCCGAGGGTGGGGG
AGAACCGTATATAAGTGCAGTAGTCGCCGTGAACGTTCTTTTTCGCAACGGGTTTGCCGCCAGAACACAG
GTAAGTGCCGTGTGTGGTTCCCGCGGGCCTGGCCTCTTTACGGGTTATGGCCCTTGCGTGCCTTGAATTA
CTTCCACCTGGCTGCAGTACGTGATTCTTGATCCCGAGCTTCGGGTTGGAAGTGGGTGGGAGAGTTCGAG
GCCTTGCGCTTAAGGAGCCCCTTCGCCTCGTGCTTGAGTTGAGGCCTGGCCTGGGCGCTGGGGCCGCCGC
GTGCGAATCTGGTGGCACCTTCGCGCCTGTCTCGCTGCTTTCGATAAGTCTCTAGCCATTTAAAATTTTT
GATGACCTGCTGCGACGCTTTTTTTCTGGCAAGATAGTCTTGTAAATGCGGGCCAAGATCTGCACACTGG
TATTTCGGTTTTTGGGGCCGCGGGCGGCGACGGGGCCCGTGCGTCCCAGCGCACATGTTCGGCGAGGCGG
GGCCTGCGAGCGCGGCCACCGAGAATCGGACGGGGGTAGTCTCAAGCTGGCCGGCCTGCTCTGGTGCCTG
GCCTCGCGCCGCCGTGTATCGCCCCGCCCTGGGCGGCAAGGCTGGCCCGGTCGGCACCAGTTGCGTGAGC
GGAAAGATGGCCGCTTCCCGGCCCTGCTGCAGGGAGCTCAAAATGGAGGACGCGGCGCTCGGGAGAGCGG
GCGGGTGAGTCACCCACACAAAGGAAAAGGGCCTTTCCGTCCTCAGCCGTCGCTTCATGTGACTCCACGG
AGTACCGGGCGCCGTCCAGGCACCTCGATTAGTTCTCGAGCTTTTGGAGTACGTCGTCTTTAGGTTGGGG
GGAGGGGTTTTATGCGATGGAGTTTCCCCACACTGAGTGGGTGGAGACTGAAGTTAGGCCAGCTTGGCAC
TTGATGTAATTCTCCTTGGAATTTGCCCTTTTTGAGTTTGGATCTTGGTTCATTCTCAAGCCTCAGACAG
TGGTTCAAAGTTTTTTTCTTCCATTTCAGGTGTCGTGAGGCTAGCACCGCCACCATGGATGCAGAGGCTG
AAGATAAAACGCTGCGTACTCGCTCTAAAGGAACCGAGGTGCCAATGGATTCACTAATCCAGGAGCTCAG
TGTTGCCTATGATTGCTCCATGGCAAAGAAGAGAACAGCTGAAGATCAGGCTTTGGGGGTTCCAGTCAAC
AAAAGGAAATCCCTGCTAATGAAGCCCCGACACTACAGCCCAAAAGCAGACTGCCAAGAAGACCGCAGTG
ACAGGACAGAGGACGATGGCCCCTTGGAAACACATGGTCACTCTACCGCAGAGGAAATCATGATAAAACC
TATGGATGAAAGTCTTCTTTCAACTGCACAAGAAAACTCCAGTAGGAAGGAAGACAGATACTCTTGTTAT
CAAGAGCTCATGGTCAAGTCTTTAATGCACTTGGGGAAATTTGAAAAAAATGTATCTGTTCAGACTGTAA
GTGAAAATTTAAATGACAGTGGCATCCAGTCTTTAAAAGCAGAGAGCGATGAAGCAGACGAGTGCTTTCT
GATTCATTCTGATGATGGAAGAGACAAGATTGATGATTCTCAGCCACCCTTCTGCTCCTCTGATGACAAT
GAAAGTAACTCTGAAAGTGCAGAAAATGGCTGGGACAGTGGCTCCAACTTCTCAGAAGAAACCAAACCAC
CTAGAGTCCCAAAGTATGTTTTAACAGATCATAAAAAAGACCTATTGGAAGTTCCTGAAATAAAAACTGA
AGGTGACAAATTTATCCCTTGTGAGAACAGGTGTGATTCTGAAACAGAAAGGAAAGACCCGCAGAATGCT
CTCGCAGAACCCCTGGATGGCAATGCCCAGCCCTCATTCCCTGACGTTGAGGAGGAAGATAGCGAGAGCC
TGGCAGTAATGACGGAAGAGGGTAGTGACCTGGAAAAGGCCAAGGGGAATTTAAGTTTGCTGGAGCAGGC
AATTGCTCTGCAGGCTGAGCGAGGTTGTGTTTTCCATAACACCTACAAAGAGCTGGATAGGTTCCTGCTG
GAGCACCTAGCAGGGGAAAGGAGGCAAACCAAAGTTATCGACATGGGTGGAAGACAAATCTTTAACAATA
AACATTCACCAAGGCCTGAAAAGAGGGAGACCAAGTGCCCGATCCCTGGATGTGATGGCACGGGACACGT
GACAGGGCTCTACCCGCACCACCGCAGCCTTTCGGGGTGCCCCCACAAAGTGCGGGTTCCCCTGGAAATT
CTTGCCATGCATGAAAATGTGCTCAAGTGTCCCACGCCGGGATGCACAGGAAGGGGTCATGTGAACAGCA
ACCGCAACACCCACAGGAGTCTTTCTGGTTGTCCAATTGCTGCAGCTGAAAAATTGGCAATGTCCCAGGA
TAAAAATCAGCTTGATTCTCCCCAAACTGGGCAGTGTCCTGACCAGGCCCACAGGACAAGTTTGGTGAAG
CAAATTGAATTCAATTTCCCGTCACAAGCCATCACCTCTCCCAGAGCCACAGTGTCAAAAGAACAAGAGA
AGTTTGGAAAAGTACCATTTGATTATGCCAGTTTTGATGCCCAAGTTTTCGGTAAACGCCCTCTCATACA
AACAGTGCAAGGACGAAAAACACCACCATTTCCTGAATCAAAGCATTTTCCAAATCCAGTGAAATTTCCT
AATCGACTGCCTAGTGCAGGCGCCCACACCCAGAGCCCTGGCCGTGCCAGCTCTTATAGCTACGGTCAAT
GTAGTGAAGACACCCACATAGCAGCAGCTGCTGCCATCCTGAACCTTTCCACCCGCTGCAGGGAAGCCAC
AGACATCCTCTCCAACAAGCCACAGAGTCTGCATGCCAAGGGAGCCGAAATAGAAGTGGATGAAAATGGC
ACATTGGACTTAAGCATGAAAAAAAATCGAATCCTGGACAAGTCTGCACCCCTAACTTCCTCTAACACTT
CTATTCCAACTCCTTCCTCTTCCCCATTCAAAACAAGCAGCATTCTGGTCAATGCAGCATTCTATCAGGC
TCTTTGTGACCAAGAGGGCTGGGACACTCCTATCAACTATAGCAAAACTCACGGGAAGACAGAGGAGGAG
AAAGAGAAAGACCCAGTGAGCTCTCTAGAAAATTTAGAGGAAAAAAAGTTTCCTGGAGAGGCCTCTATAC
CAAGCCCTAAACCCAAGCTTCATGCAAGAGATCTCAAAAAGGAACTAATCACCTGTCCAACACCAGGATG
TGATGGAAGTGGCCACGTGACAGGAAACTATGCATCTCATCGCAGTGTTTCTGGATGTCCTTTAGCAGAT
AAGACTCTAAAATCCCTCATGGCTGCCAACTCTCAGGAGCTTAAGTGTCCAACCCCAGGCTGCGATGGCT
CGGGGCACGTGACTGGAAACTATGCTTCCCACAGAAGCTTGTCCGGATGCCCTCGTGCAAGGAAAGGTGG
TGTCAAAATGACCCCTACCAAGGAAGAAAAAGAAGACCCTGAACTGAAATGTCCTGTGATAGGGTGTGAT
GGCCAAGGTCACATATCAGGTAAATACACATCACACCGCACAGCTTCTGGCTGTCCTCTGGCTGCCAAGA
GACAGAAGGAGAATCCTCTCAATGGAGCCTCCCTCTCCTGGAAACTGAACAAACAAGAGCTACCACATTG
TCCCTTGCCAGGCTGCAATGGGCTGGGCCATGTAAATAATGTTTTTGTCACCCACCGAAGCTTATCTGGA
TGTCCTCTCAATGCACAAGTTATCAAAAAGGGCAAGGTTTCTGAAGAACTCATGACCATCAAGCTCAAAG
CAACTGGGGGAATAGAGAGTGATGAAGAAATTAGGCATTTGGATGAAGAAATAAAGGAACTGAATGAATC
CAACCTTAAAATTGAAGCAGATATGATGAAACTTCAGACCCAGATCACATCTATGGAGAGCAACTTAAAG
ACGATAGAGGAGGAGAACAAACTCATAGAACAGAACAATGAAAGTCTGCTGAAAGAGCTGGCAGGTCTAA
GCCAAGCTCTCATTTCAAGCCTTGCTGACATCCAGCTTCCACAGATGGGACCTATCAGTGAGCAGAATTT
TGAAGCATATGTAAATACACTCACAGATATGTACAGCAATCTGGAACGGGACTATTCCCCGGAATGCAAA
GCTCTACTGGAAAGTATCAAACAGGCAGTGAAGGGTATCCATGTGTAGTAATGAACTAGTCCGTAACTTG
AAAGTATTTCGATTTCTTGGCTTTATATATCTTGTGGAAAGGACGAGGTACGTCTATTACATCTGTTGAG
ACGCGTTAAGTCGACAATCAACCTCTGGATTACAAAATTTGTGAAAGATTGACTGGTATTCTTAACTATG
TTGCTCCTTTTACGCTATGTGGATACGCTGCTTTAATGCCTTTGTATCATGCTATTGCTTCCCGTATGGC
TTTCATTTTCTCCTCCTTGTATAAATCCTGGTTGCTGTCTCTTTATGAGGAGTTGTGGCCCGTTGTCAGG
CAACGTGGCGTGGTGTGCACTGTGTTTGCTGACGCAACCCCCACTGGTTGGGGCATTGCCACCACCTGTC
AGCTCCTTTCCGGGACTTTCGCTTTCCCCCTCCCTATTGCCACGGCGGAACTCATCGCCGCCTGCCTTGC
CCGCTGCTGGACAGGGGCTCGGCTGTTGGGCACTGACAATTCCGTGGTGTTGTCGGGGAAATCATCGTCC
TTTCCTTGGCTGCTCGCCTGTGTTGCCACCTGGATTCTGCGCGGGACGTCCTTCTGCTACGTCCCTTCGG
CCCTCAATCCAGCGGACCTTCCTTCCCGCGGCCTGCTGCCGGCTCTGCGGCCTCTTCCGCGTCTTCGCCT
TCGCCCTCAGACGAGTCGGATCTCCCTTTGGGCCGCCTCCCCGCGTCGACTTTAAGACCAATGACTTACA
AGGCAGCTGTAGATCTTAGCCACTTTTTAAAAGAAAAGGGGGGACTGGAAGGGCTAATTCACTCCCAACG
AAGACAAGATCTGCTTTTTGCTTGTACTGGGTCTCTCTGGTTAGACCAGATCTGAGCCTGGGAGCTCTCT
GGCTAACTAGGGAACCCACTGCTTAAGCCTCAATAAAGCTTGCCTTGAGTGCTTCAAGTAGTGTGTGCCC
GTCTGTTGTGTGACTCTGGTAACTAGAGATCCCTCAGACCCTTTTAGTCAGTGTGGAAAATCTCTAGCAG
TACGTATAGTAGTTCATGTCATCTTATTATTCAGTATTTATAACTTGCAAAGAAATGAATATCAGAGAGT
GAGAGGAACTTGTTTATTGCAGCTTATAATGGTTACAAATAAAGCAATAGCATCACAAATTTCACAAATA
AAGCATTTTTTTCACTGCATTCTAGTTGTGGTTTGTCCAAACTCATCAATGTATCTTATCATGTCTGGCT
CTAGCTATCCCGCCCCTAACTCCGCCCATCCCGCCCCTAACTCCGCCCAGTTCCGCCCATTCTCCGCCCC
ATGGCTGACTAATTTTTTTTATTTATGCAGAGGCCGAGGCCGCCTCGGCCTCTGAGCTATTCCAGAAGTA
GTGAGGAGGCTTTTTTGGAGGCCTAGGGACGTACCCAATTCGCCCTATAGTGAGTCGTATTACGCGCGCT
CACTGGCCGTCGTTTTACAACGTCGTGACTGGGAAAACCCTGGCGTTACCCAACTTAATCGCCTTGCAGC
ACATCCCCCTTTCGCCAGCTGGCGTAATAGCGAAGAGGCCCGCACCGATCGCCCTTCCCAACAGTTGCGC
AGCCTGAATGGCGAATGGG
[124 nt withheld, positions 8840-8963]
C
[91 nt withheld, positions 8965-9055]
A
[49 nt withheld, positions 9057-9105]
CCTTTGACGTTGGAGTCCACGTTCTTT
[37 nt withheld, positions 9133-9169]
ACCCTATCTCGGTCTATTCTTTTGATTTATAAGGGATTTTGCCGATTTCGGCCTATTGGTTAAAAAATGA
GCTGATTTAACAAAAATTTAACGCGAATTTTAACAAAATATTAACGCTTACAATTTAGGTGGCACTTTTC
GGGGAAATGTGCGCGGAACCCCTATTTGTTTATTTTTCTAAATACATTCAAATATGTATCCGCTCATGAG
ACAATAACCCTGATAAATGCTTCAATAATATTGAAAAAGGAAGAGTATGAGTATTCAACATTTCCGTGTC
GCCCTTATTCCCTTTTTTGCGGCATTTTGCCTTCCTGTTTTTGCTCACCCAGAAACGCTGGTGAAAGTAA
AAGATGCTGAAGATCAGTTGGGTGCACGAGTGGGTTACATCGAACTGGATCTCAACAGCGGTAAGATCCT
TGAGAGTTTTCGCCCCGAAGAACGTTTTCCAATGATGAGCACTTTTAAAGTTCTGCTATGTGGCGCGGTA
TTATCCCGTATTGACGCCGGGCAAGAGCAACTCGGTCGCCGCATACACTATTCTCAGAATGACTTGGTTG
AGTACTCACCAGTCACAGAAAAGCATCTTACGGATGGCATGACAGTAAGAGAATTATGCAGTGCTGCCAT
AACCATGAGTGATAACACTGCGGCCAACTTACTTCTGACAACGATCGGAGGACCGAAGGAGCTAACCGCT
TTTTTGCACAACATGGGGGATCATGTAACTCGCCTTGATCGTTGGGAACCGGAGCTGAATGAAGCCATAC
CAAACGACGAGCGTGACACCACGATGCCTGTAGCAATGGCAACAACGTTGCGCAAACTATTAACTGGCGA
ACTACTTACTCTAGCTTCCCGGCAACAATTAATAGACTGGATGGAGGCGGATAAAGTTGCAGGACCACTT
CTGCGCTCGGCCCTTCCGGCTGGCTGGTTTATTGCTGATAAATCTGGAGCCGGTGAGCGTGGGTCTCGCG
GTATCATTGCAGCACTGGGGCCAGATGGTAAGCCCTCCCGTATCGTAGTTATCTACACGACGGGGAGTCA
GGCAACTATGGATGAACGAAATAGACAGATCGCTGAGATAGGTGCCTCACTGATTAAGCATTGGTAACTG
TCAGACCAAGTTTACTCATATATACTTTAGATTGATTTAAAACTTCATTTTTAATTTAAAAGGATCTAGG
TGAAGATCCTTTTTGATAATCTCATGACCAAAATCCCTTAACGTGAGTTTTCGTTCCACTGAGCGTCAGA
CCCCGTAGAAAAGATCAAAGGATCTTCTTGAGATCCTTTTTTTCTGCGCGTAATCTGCTGCTTGCAAACA
AAAAAACCACCGCTACCAGCGGTGGTTTGTTTGCCGGATCAAGAGCTACCAACTCTTTTTCCGAAGGTAA
CTGGCTTCAGCAGAGCGCAGATACCAAATACTGTTCTTCTAGTGTAGCCGTAGTTAGGCCACCACTTCAA
GAACTCTGTAGCACCGCCTACATACCTCGCTCTGCTAATCCTGTTACCAGTGGCTGCTGCCAGTGGCGAT
AAGTCGTGTCTTACCGGGTTGGACTCAAGACGATAGTTACCGGATAAGGCGCAGCGGTCGGGCTGAACGG
GGGGTTCGTGCACACAGCCCAGCTTGGAGCGAACGACCTACACCGAACTGAGATACCTACAGCGTGAGCT
ATGAGAAAGCGCCACGCTTCCCGAAGGGAGAAAGGCGGACAGGTATCCGGTAAGCGGCAGGGTCGGAACA
GGAGAGCGCACGAGGGAGCTTCCAGGGGGAAACGCCTGGTATCTTTATAGTCCTGTCGGGTTTCGCCACC
TCTGACTTGAGCGTCGATTTTTGTGATGCTCGTCAGGGGGGCGGAGCCTATGGAAAAACGCCAGCAACGC
GGCCTTTTTACGGTTCCTGGCCTTTTGCTGGCCTTTTGCTCACATGTTCTTTCCTGCGTTATCCCCTGAT
TCTGTGGATAACCGTATTACCGCCTTTGAGTGAGCTGATACCGCTCGCCGCAGCCGAACGACCGAGCGCA
GCGAGTCAGTGAGCGAGGAAGCGGAAGAGCGCCCAATACGCAAACCGCCTCTCCCCGCGCGTTGGCCGAT
TCATTAATGCAGCTGGCACGACAGGTTTCCCGACTGGAAAGCGGGCAGTGAGCGCAACGCAATTAATGTG
AGTTAGCTCACTCATTAGGCACCCCAGGCTTTACACTTTATGCTTCCGGCTCGTATGTTGTGTGGAATTG
TGAGCGGATAACAATTTCACACAGGAAACAGCTATGACCATGATTACGCCAAGCGCGCAATTAACCCTCA
CTAAAGGGAACAAAAGCTGGAGCTGCAAGC
