>Addgene plasmid #141918 | TFORF2095 | depositor partial sequence | sequence record 277891 | Insert
ACCGCCACCATGGATGCAGAGGCTGAAGATAAAACGCTGCGTACTCGCTCTAAAGGAACCGAGGTGCCAA
TGGATTCACTAATCCAGGAGCTCAGTGTTGCCTATGATTGCTCCATGGCAAAGAAGAGAACAGCTGAAGA
TCAGGCTTTGGGGGTTCCAGTCAACAAAAGGAAATCCCTGCTAATGAAGCCCCGACACTACAGCCCAAAA
GCAGACTGCCAAGAAGACCGCAGTGACAGGACAGAGGACGATGGCCCCTTGGAAACACATGGTCACTCTA
CCGCAGAGGAAATCATGATAAAACCTATGGATGAAAGTCTTCTTTCAACTGCACAAGAAAACTCCAGTAG
GAAGGAAGACAGATACTCTTGTTATCAAGAGCTCATGGTCAAGTCTTTAATGCACTTGGGGAAATTTGAA
AAAAATGTATCTGTTCAGACTGTAAGTGAAAATTTAAATGACAGTGGCATCCAGTCTTTAAAAGCAGAGA
GCGATGAAGCAGACGAGTGCTTTCTGATTCATTCTGATGATGGAAGAGACAAGATTGATGATTCTCAGCC
ACCCTTCTGCTCCTCTGATGACAATGAAAGTAACTCTGAAAGTGCAGAAAATGGCTGGGACAGTGGCTCC
AACTTCTCAGAAGAAACCAAACCACCTAGAGTCCCAAAGTATGTTTTAACAGATCATAAAAAAGACCTAT
TGGAAGTTCCTGAAATAAAAACTGAAGGTGACAAATTTATCCCTTGTGAGAACAGGTGTGATTCTGAAAC
AGAAAGGAAAGACCCGCAGAATGCTCTCGCAGAACCCCTGGATGGCAATGCCCAGCCCTCATTCCCTGAC
GTTGAGGAGGAAGATAGCGAGAGCCTGGCAGTAATGACGGAAGAGGGTAGTGACCTGGAAAAGGCCAAGG
GGAATTTAAGTTTGCTGGAGCAGGCAATTGCTCTGCAGGCTGAGCGAGGTTGTGTTTTCCATAACACCTA
CAAAGAGCTGGATAGGTTCCTGCTGGAGCACCTAGCAGGGGAAAGGAGGCAAACCAAAGTTATCGACATG
GGTGGAAGACAAATCTTTAACAATAAACATTCACCAAGGCCTGAAAAGAGGGAGACCAAGTGCCCGATCC
CTGGATGTGATGGCACGGGACACGTGACAGGGCTCTACCCGCACCACCGCAGCCTTTCGGGGTGCCCCCA
CAAAGTGCGGGTTCCCCTGGAAATTCTTGCCATGCATGAAAATGTGCTCAAGTGTCCCACGCCGGGATGC
ACAGGAAGGGGTCATGTGAACAGCAACCGCAACACCCACAGGAGTCTTTCTGGTTGTCCAATTGCTGCAG
CTGAAAAATTGGCAATGTCCCAGGATAAAAATCAGCTTGATTCTCCCCAAACTGGGCAGTGTCCTGACCA
GGCCCACAGGACAAGTTTGGTGAAGCAAATTGAATTCAATTTCCCGTCACAAGCCATCACCTCTCCCAGA
GCCACAGTGTCAAAAGAACAAGAGAAGTTTGGAAAAGTACCATTTGATTATGCCAGTTTTGATGCCCAAG
TTTTCGGTAAACGCCCTCTCATACAAACAGTGCAAGGACGAAAAACACCACCATTTCCTGAATCAAAGCA
TTTTCCAAATCCAGTGAAATTTCCTAATCGACTGCCTAGTGCAGGCGCCCACACCCAGAGCCCTGGCCGT
GCCAGCTCTTATAGCTACGGTCAATGTAGTGAAGACACCCACATAGCAGCAGCTGCTGCCATCCTGAACC
TTTCCACCCGCTGCAGGGAAGCCACAGACATCCTCTCCAACAAGCCACAGAGTCTGCATGCCAAGGGAGC
CGAAATAGAAGTGGATGAAAATGGCACATTGGACTTAAGCATGAAAAAAAATCGAATCCTGGACAAGTCT
GCACCCCTAACTTCCTCTAACACTTCTATTCCAACTCCTTCCTCTTCCCCATTCAAAACAAGCAGCATTC
TGGTCAATGCAGCATTCTATCAGGCTCTTTGTGACCAAGAGGGCTGGGACACTCCTATCAACTATAGCAA
AACTCACGGGAAGACAGAGGAGGAGAAAGAGAAAGACCCAGTGAGCTCTCTAGAAAATTTAGAGGAAAAA
AAGTTTCCTGGAGAGGCCTCTATACCAAGCCCTAAACCCAAGCTTCATGCAAGAGATCTCAAAAAGGAAC
TAATCACCTGTCCAACACCAGGATGTGATGGAAGTGGCCACGTGACAGGAAACTATGCATCTCATCGCAG
TGTTTCTGGATGTCCTTTAGCAGATAAGACTCTAAAATCCCTCATGGCTGCCAACTCTCAGGAGCTTAAG
TGTCCAACCCCAGGCTGCGATGGCTCGGGGCACGTGACTGGAAACTATGCTTCCCACAGAAGCTTGTCCG
GATGCCCTCGTGCAAGGAAAGGTGGTGTCAAAATGACCCCTACCAAGGAAGAAAAAGAAGACCCTGAACT
GAAATGTCCTGTGATAGGGTGTGATGGCCAAGGTCACATATCAGGTAAATACACATCACACCGCACAGCT
TCTGGCTGTCCTCTGGCTGCCAAGAGACAGAAGGAGAATCCTCTCAATGGAGCCTCCCTCTCCTGGAAAC
TGAACAAACAAGAGCTACCACATTGTCCCTTGCCAGGCTGCAATGGGCTGGGCCATGTAAATAATGTTTT
TGTCACCCACCGAAGCTTATCTGGATGTCCTCTCAATGCACAAGTTATCAAAAAGGGCAAGGTTTCTGAA
GAACTCATGACCATCAAGCTCAAAGCAACTGGGGGAATAGAGAGTGATGAAGAAATTAGGCATTTGGATG
AAGAAATAAAGGAACTGAATGAATCCAACCTTAAAATTGAAGCAGATATGATGAAACTTCAGACCCAGAT
CACATCTATGGAGAGCAACTTAAAGACGATAGAGGAGGAGAACAAACTCATAGAACAGAACAATGAAAGT
CTGCTGAAAGAGCTGGCAGGTCTAAGCCAAGCTCTCATTTCAAGCCTTGCTGACATCCAGCTTCCACAGA
TGGGACCTATCAGTGAGCAGAATTTTGAAGCATATGTAAATACACTCACAGATATGTACAGCAATCTGGA
ACGGGACTATTCCCCGGAATGCAAAGCTCTACTGGAAAGTATCAAACAGGCAGTGAAGGGTATCCATGTG
TAGTAATGAACTAGTCCGTAACTTGAAAGTATTTCGATTTCTTGGCTTTATATATCTTGTGGAAAGGACG
AGGTACGTCTATTACATCTGTTGAG
