>Addgene plasmid #141918 | TFORF2095 | depositor partial sequence | sequence record 277892 | Barcode
GGTACGTCTATTACATCTGTTGAG
